>Addgene plasmid #217397 | pAAV-hSyn-frt-DIO-hM3D(Gq)-mCherry | addgene full sequence | sequence record 433248 | Addgene NGS Result
CCTGCAGGCAGCTGCGCGCTCGCTCGCTCACTGAGGCCGCCCGGGCGTCGGGCGACCTTTGGTCGCCCGG
CCTCAGTGAGCGAGCGAGCGCGCAGAGAGGGAGTGGCCAACTCCATCACTAGGGGTTCCTGCGGCCGCAC
GCGTGTGTCTAGACTGCAGAGGGCCCTGCGTATGAGTGCAAGTGGGTTTTAGGACCAGGATGAGGCGGGG
TGGGGGTGCCTACCTGACGACCGACCCCGACCCACTGGACAAGCACCCAACCCCCATTCCCCAAATTGCG
CATCCCCTATCAGAGAGGGGGAGGGGAAACAGGATGCGGCGAGGCGCGTGCGCACTGCCAGCTTCAGCAC
CGCGGACAGTGCCTTCGCCCCCGCCTGGCGGCGCGCGCCACCGCCGCCTCAGCACTGAAGGCGCGCTGAC
GTCACTCGCCGGTCCCCCGCAAACTCCCCTTCCCGGCCACCTTGGTCGCGTCCGCGCCGCCGCCGGCCCA
GCCGGACCGCACCACGCGAGGCGCGAGATAGGGGGGCACGGGCGCGACCATCTGCGCTGCGGCGCCGGCG
ACTCAGCGCTGCCTCAGTCTGCGGTGGGCAGCGGAGGAGTCGTGTCGTGCCTGAGAGCGCAGTCGAGAAG
GTACCTTAATTAAGAAGTTCCTATTCTCTAGAAAGTATAGGAACTTCGTCGACTCCGGAATAACTTCGTA
TAGGATACTTTATACGAAGTTATGCAGAATGGTAGCTGGATTGTAGCTGCTATTAGCAATATGAAACCTC
TTAATAACTTCGTATAGCATACATTATACGAAGTTATGGCGCGCCTTACTTGTACAGCTCGTCCATGCCG
CCGGTGGAGTGGCGGCCCTCGGCGCGTTCGTACTGTTCCACGATGGTGTAGTCCTCGTTGTGGGAGGTGA
TGTCCAACTTGATGTTGACGTTGTAGGCGCCGGGCAGCTGCACGGGCTTCTTGGCCTTGTAGGTGGTCTT
GACCTCAGCGTCGTAGTGGCCGCCGTCCTTCAGCTTCAGCCTCTGCTTGATCTCGCCCTTCAGGGCGCCG
TCCTCGGGGTACATCCGCTCGGAGGAGGCCTCCCAGCCCATGGTCTTCTTCTGCATTACGGGGCCGTCGG
AGGGGAAGTTGGTGCCGCGCAGCTTCACCTTGTAGATGAACTCGCCGTCCTGCAGGGAGGAGTCCTGGGT
CACGGTCACCACGCCGCCGTCCTCGAAGTTCATCACGCGCTCCCACTTGAAGCCCTCGGGGAAGGACAGC
TTCAAGTAGTCGGGGATGTCGGCGGGGTGCTTCACGTAGGCCTTGGAGCCGTACATGAACTGAGGGGACA
GGATGTCCCAGGCGAAGGGCAGGGGGCCACCCTTGGTCACCTTCAGCTTGGCGGTCTGGGTGCCCTCGTA
GGGGCGGCCCTCGCCCTCGCCCTCGATCTCGAACTCGTGGCCGTTCACGGAGCCCTCCATGTGCACCTTG
AAGCGCATGAACTCCTTGATGATGGCCATGTTATCCTCCTCGCCCTTGCTCACCATGGTGGCGACCGGGG
GATCCTTCAAGGCCTGCTCGGGTGCGCGCTTGTGAAAAATGACCGACTGTCTCTGCTGGTACTGCTGCTT
GCGCCTCTTTTTTTTGTCACACTGGCACAGCAGCAGCATCTTGAAAGTGGTTCTGAATGTTTTGTTGCAC
AGAGCATAGCACACGGGGTTCACGGTGCTGTTGATGTAGCACAGCCAGTAGCCCAGATTCCAAAAGGTTT
TGGGTATGCAGCTGTCACAAAAGGTGTTCACCAGAACCATGATGTTGTATGGGGTCCAAGTGATGATGAA
GGCAAGCAAGATCGCACTGAGGGTCTGGGCCGCTTTCTTCTCCTTGACCAGGGACATCCTTTTCCGCTTA
GTGATCTGACTTCTGGTCTTCAGAGCAAACCTCTTGGCCAGAGTGGCTTCCTTGAAGGACAGAGGTAGAG
TGGCCGTGCTCTTACCCACTGAGGAGTTGACGTCAGAAGTCTTAGCTGTGTCCACGGCTGACTCTAGCTG
GATGGGAAGCTTGGAGAAGCTTTTTGGAAAACTGCCTCCATCGTCCACGCTCTTCTGGGCCTGCAGCTTG
TCGGCTTTCCTCTCCAAGTCCACCATCCCCAGCTCCTCCTCAGGCACCTGCAGGTTGTCCGATGAGGGTA
ACTTGGTGGAGTTGAGGATGGTGCTGTGACCCGGAAGCTTGAGCACGATGGAGTAGATGGCTCTCGTCTC
GGAGCCAATGTCCTCCTCGTCGGAGGAGGCGGAGTTCTCCAGGGAGGCAGCAGCATCATTGTTGTTCCAA
CTGTCACTGCTGCTGTGGTCTTGGTCCATCTGCTCGGAGCTGGGTTTCCAGCTCTTGGTTGTGAACCAGA
AGTGGCAGCGGCCATACTTCCTCCTGTTGGAGCGTTTCATGCTTTGCTGTTGAAGTTCGTAACTGCTGCA
GCTTCGAGAACTGCCCGTGGGGTGGACAAAGTTTTCTGTCTCTGCCTCTGTCCCAGAGGCTTGCAGGCCA
GCAAGCTCTTTGGTACGCTTTTCAGTTTCCTTATAGATCCTCCAGTATAAAATAGTCATAATGGTGACAG
GCATATAAAAACCAGCGATGGCTGTGCCAAAAGTAATGGTGGGCTCACTGAGGAACTGAATGAAGCACTC
TCCCGGAGGCACAGTTCTCTTTCCAACAAAGTATTGCCAGAACAAGATGGCAGGAGCCCAAAGGACAAAG
GAGATGACCCAAGCCAGACCGATCATCACACCGGCTCTCTTTGTTGTTCGTTTGGCTCGGTACGTGAGCG
GCCTCGTGATGGAAAAGTATCTGTCAAAGCTGATGACCAGAAGATTCATAACAGAGGCATTGCTGGCTAC
GCAGTCAATGGCAAGCCAGAGGTCACAGGCCAAGTTCCCTAAGGCCCATCGATTCATGATGATGTAGGTC
GTAAACAGATTCATTGAAATGACCCCGATAATCAGATCGGCACAGGCCAGGCTTAAGAGGAAGTAGTTGT
TGACCGTCTTCAGCTGCTTGTTGACCTTAAATGACACAATTACCAGGATGTTGCCGATGATGGTCACCAA
GGCCAGGATGCCCGTTAAGAAAGCGATGAAGACCACTTGCCAGACGGTATGACCTCCCAGAGGGTCATCG
GTGGTACCGTCTGGAGAGGAGAAATTGCCAGCTGCTCGAGAAACATTGTAGCTGCCGAAATGAGTGACGG
TTCCCGGGGGCAGCCCTGCATCGGAGGGGCTGTGTATCCAGGAGGAGCTGATGTTTGGAAACAAAGGCGA
GGTTGTACTGTTATTGTGCAAGGTCATGGTGGCGCTAGCATAACTTCGTATAAAGTATCCTATACGAAGT
TATTTGCCTTAACCCAGAAATTATCACTGTTATTCTTTAGAATGGTGCAAAGAATAACTTCGTATAATGT
ATGCTATACGAAGTTATGAATTCCCTAGGGAAGTTCCTATTCTCTAGAAAGTATAGGAACTTCAAGCTTA
TCGATAATCAACCTCTGGATTACAAAATTTGTGAAAGATTGACTGGTATTCTTAACTATGTTGCTCCTTT
TACGCTATGTGGATACGCTGCTTTAATGCCTTTGTATCATGCTATTGCTTCCCGTATGGCTTTCATTTTC
TCCTCCTTGTATAAATCCTGGTTGCTGTCTCTTTATGAGGAGTTGTGGCCCGTTGTCAGGCAACGTGGCG
TGGTGTGCACTGTGTTTGCTGACGCAACCCCCACTGGTTGGGGCATTGCCACCACCTGTCAGCTCCTTTC
CGGGACTTTCGCTTTCCCCCTCCCTATTGCCACGGCGGAACTCATCGCCGCCTGCCTTGCCCGCTGCTGG
ACAGGGGCTCGGCTGTTGGGCACTGACAATTCCGTGGTGTTGTCGGGGAAATCATCGTCCTTTCCTTGGC
TGCTCGCCTATGTTGCCACCTGGATTCTGCGCGGGACGTCCTTCTGCTACGTCCCTTCGGCCCTCAATCC
AGCGGACCTTCCTTCCCGCGGCCTGCTGCCGGCTCTGCGGCCTCTTCCGCGTCTTCGCCTTCGCCCTCAG
ACGAGTCGGATCTCCCTTTGGGCCGCCTCCCCGCATCGATACCGAGCGCTGCTCGAGAGATCTACGGGTG
GCATCCCTGTGACCCCTCCCCAGTGCCTCTCCTGGCCCTGGAAGTTGCCACTCCAGTGCCCACCAGCCTT
GTCCTAATAAAATTAAGTTGCATCATTTTGTCTGACTAGGTGTCCTTCTATAATATTATGGGGTGGAGGG
GGGTGGTATGGAGCAAGGGGCAAGTTGGGAAGACAACCTGTAGGGCCTGCGGGGTCTATTGGGAACCAAG
CTGGAGTGCAGTGGCACAATCTTGGCTCACTGCAATCTCCGCCTCCTGGGTTCAAGCGATTCTCCTGCCT
CAGCCTCCCGAGTTGTTGGGATTCCAGGCATGCATGACCAGGCTCAGCTAATTTTTGTTTTTTTGGTAGA
GACGGGGTTTCACCATATTGGCCAGGCTGGTCTCCAACTCCTAATCTCAGGTGATCTACCCACCTTGGCC
TCCCAAATTGCTGGGATTACAGGCGTGAACCACTGCTCCCTTCCCTGTCCTTCTGATTTTGTAGGTAACC
ACGTGCGGACCGAGCGGCCGCAGGAACCCCTAGTGATGGAGTTGGCCACTCCCTCTCTGCGCGCTCGCTC
GCTCACTGAGGCCGGGCGACCAAAGGTCGCCCGACGCCCGGGCTTTGCCCGGGCGGCCTCAGTGAGCGAG
CGAGCGCGCAGCTGCCTGCAGGGGCGCCTGATGCGGTATTTTCTCCTTACGCATCTGTGCGGTATTTCAC
ACCGCATA
[95 nt withheld, positions 4839-4933]
T
[46 nt withheld, positions 4935-4980]
C
[141 nt withheld, positions 4982-5122]
CCTTTGACGTTGGAGTCCACGTTCTTT
[37 nt withheld, positions 5150-5186]
ACTCTATCTCGGGCTATTCTTTTGATTTATAAGGGATTTTGCCGATTTCGGTCTATTGGTTAAAAAATGA
GCTGATTTAACAAAAATTTAACGCGAATTTTAACAAAATATTAACGTTTACAATTTTATGGTGCACTCTC
AGTACAATCTGCTCTGATGCCGCATAGTTAAGCCAGCCCCGACACCCGCCAACACCCGCTGACGCGCCCT
GACGGGCTTGTCTGCTCCCGGCATCCGCTTACAGACAAGCTGTGACCGTCTCCGGGAGCTGCATGTGTCA
GAGGTTTTCACCGTCATCACCGAAACGCGCGAGACGAAAGGGCCTCGTGATACGCCTATTTTTATAGGTT
AATGTCATGATAATAATGGTTTCTTAGACGTCAGGTGGCACTTTTCGGGGAAATGTGCGCGGAACCCCTA
TTTGTTTATTTTTCTAAATACATTCAAATATGTATCCGCTCATGAGACAATAACCCTGATAAATGCTTCA
ATAATATTGAAAAAGGAAGAGTATGAGTATTCAACATTTCCGTGTCGCCCTTATTCCCTTTTTTGCGGCA
TTTTGCCTTCCTGTTTTTGCTCACCCAGAAACGCTGGTGAAAGTAAAAGATGCTGAAGATCAGTTGGGTG
CACGAGTGGGTTACATCGAACTGGATCTCAACAGCGGTAAGATCCTTGAGAGTTTTCGCCCCGAAGAACG
TTTTCCAATGATGAGCACTTTTAAAGTTCTGCTATGTGGCGCGGTATTATCCCGTATTGACGCCGGGCAA
GAGCAACTCGGTCGCCGCATACACTATTCTCAGAATGACTTGGTTGAGTACTCACCAGTCACAGAAAAGC
ATCTTACGGATGGCATGACAGTAAGAGAATTATGCAGTGCTGCCATAACCATGAGTGATAACACTGCGGC
CAACTTACTTCTGACAACGATCGGAGGACCGAAGGAGCTAACCGCTTTTTTGCACAACATGGGGGATCAT
GTAACTCGCCTTGATCGTTGGGAACCGGAGCTGAATGAAGCCATACCAAACGACGAGCGTGACACCACGA
TGCCTGTAGCAATGGCAACAACGTTGCGCAAACTATTAACTGGCGAACTACTTACTCTAGCTTCCCGGCA
ACAATTAATAGACTGGATGGAGGCGGATAAAGTTGCAGGACCACTTCTGCGCTCGGCCCTTCCGGCTGGC
TGGTTTATTGCTGATAAATCTGGAGCCGGTGAGCGTGGGTCTCGCGGTATCATTGCAGCACTGGGGCCAG
ATGGTAAGCCCTCCCGTATCGTAGTTATCTACACGACGGGGAGTCAGGCAACTATGGATGAACGAAATAG
ACAGATCGCTGAGATAGGTGCCTCACTGATTAAGCATTGGTAACTGTCAGACCAAGTTTACTCATATATA
CTTTAGATTGATTTAAAACTTCATTTTTAATTTAAAAGGATCTAGGTGAAGATCCTTTTTGATAATCTCA
TGACCAAAATCCCTTAACGTGAGTTTTCGTTCCACTGAGCGTCAGACCCCGTAGAAAAGATCAAAGGATC
TTCTTGAGATCCTTTTTTTCTGCGCGTAATCTGCTGCTTGCAAACAAAAAAACCACCGCTACCAGCGGTG
GTTTGTTTGCCGGATCAAGAGCTACCAACTCTTTTTCCGAAGGTAACTGGCTTCAGCAGAGCGCAGATAC
CAAATACTGTTCTTCTAGTGTAGCCGTAGTTAGGCCACCACTTCAAGAACTCTGTAGCACCGCCTACATA
CCTCGCTCTGCTAATCCTGTTACCAGTGGCTGCTGCCAGTGGCGATAAGTCGTGTCTTACCGGGTTGGAC
TCAAGACGATAGTTACCGGATAAGGCGCAGCGGTCGGGCTGAACGGGGGGTTCGTGCACACAGCCCAGCT
TGGAGCGAACGACCTACACCGAACTGAGATACCTACAGCGTGAGCTATGAGAAAGCGCCACGCTTCCCGA
AGGGAGAAAGGCGGACAGGTATCCGGTAAGCGGCAGGGTCGGAACAGGAGAGCGCACGAGGGAGCTTCCA
GGGGGAAACGCCTGGTATCTTTATAGTCCTGTCGGGTTTCGCCACCTCTGACTTGAGCGTCGATTTTTGT
GATGCTCGTCAGGGGGGCGGAGCCTATGGAAAAACGCCAGCAACGCGGCCTTTTTACGGTTCCTGGCCTT
TTGCTGGCCTTTTGCTCACATGT
Features (pLannotate 1.2.2; 23 found; start..end, strand, type, name):
     12..39      +  repeat_region  AAV2 ITR (fragment): inverted terminal repeat of adeno-associated virus serotype 2 inverted
     68..95      +  repeat_region  AAV2 ITR (fragment): inverted terminal repeat of adeno-associated virus serotype 2 inverted
    175..622     +  promoter       hSyn promoter: human synapsin I promoter; confers neuron-specific expression (Kügler et al., 2003)
    644..677     +  protein_bind   FRT (minimal): supports FLP-mediated excision but not integration (Turan and Bode, 2011) FLP recombinase from the Saccharomyces cerevisiae 2μ plasmid
    690..723     +  protein_bind   lox2272: Cre-mediated recombination occurs in the 8-bp core sequence (GGATACTT). lox2272 sites are compatible with each other, but incompatible with loxP or loxN sites (Lee and Saito, 1988). Cre recombinase
    724..773     -  intron         β-globin intron (fragment): internally truncated intron from human β-globin
    774..807     +  protein_bind   loxP: Cre-mediated recombination occurs in the 8-bp core sequence (GCATACAT). Cre recombinase
    819..1526    -  CDS            mCherry: mCherry is a basic (constitutively fluorescent) red fluorescent protein published in 2004, derived from Discosoma sp.. It is reported to be a very rapidly-maturing monomer with low acid sensitivity.
   1548..3317    -  CDS            CHRM3: ACM3_HUMAN - Experimental evidence at protein level: Swiss-Prot protein existence level 1. The muscarinic acetylcholine receptor mediates various cellular responses, including inhibition of adenylate cyclase, breakdown of phosphoinositides and modulation of potassium channels through the action of G proteins. Primary transducing effect is Pi turnover. From Homo sapiens (Human).
   3330..3363    -  protein_bind   lox2272: Cre-mediated recombination occurs in the 8-bp core sequence (GGATACTT). lox2272 sites are compatible with each other, but incompatible with loxP or loxN sites (Lee and Saito, 1988). Cre recombinase
   3364..3413    -  intron         β-globin intron (fragment): internally truncated intron from human β-globin
   3414..3447    -  protein_bind   loxP: Cre-mediated recombination occurs in the 8-bp core sequence (GCATACAT). Cre recombinase
   3460..3493    +  protein_bind   FRT (minimal): supports FLP-mediated excision but not integration (Turan and Bode, 2011) FLP recombinase from the Saccharomyces cerevisiae 2μ plasmid
   3506..4094    +  misc_feature   WPRE: woodchuck hepatitis virus posttranscriptional regulatory element
   4126..4602    +  polyA_signal   hGH poly(A) signal: human growth hormone polyadenylation signal
   4642..4782    +  repeat_region  AAV2 ITR: inverted terminal repeat of adeno-associated virus serotype 2 inverted
   4787..4838    -  misc_feature   bom (fragment): basis of mobility region from pBR322
   4857..5312    +  rep_origin     f1 ori (sequence partly withheld): f1 bacteriophage origin of replication; arrow indicates direction of (+) strand synthesis
   5313..5362    -  misc_feature   bom (fragment): basis of mobility region from pBR322
   5464..5499    -  CDS            rop (fragment): Rop protein, which maintains plasmids at low copy number; rop
   5594..5698    +  promoter       AmpR promoter: bla
   5699..6559    +  CDS            AmpR: β-lactamase; bla; confers resistance to ampicillin, carbenicillin, and related antibiotics
   6730..7318    +  rep_origin     ori: high-copy-number ColE1/pMB1/pBR322/pUC origin of replication
