[The description below was written by a language model from this plasmid's Addgene catalogue record and pLannotate feature annotations shown in this document.]
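Description:
pAAV-hSyn-frt-DIO-hM3D(Gq)-mCherry is an adeno-associated virus transfer plasmid for intersectional, neuron-restricted expression of an excitatory chemogenetic receptor in mammalian cells. It is maintained in bacteria through a high-copy ColE1/pUC-type origin and selected with ampicillin (AmpR, β-lactamase). An f1 phage origin is also present in the backbone. The expression cassette lies between AAV2 inverted terminal repeats, which allow it to be packaged into recombinant AAV particles. In the sequenced record the 5′ ITR is annotated only as short fragments, while the 3′ ITR is annotated in full. The sequence record is also slightly shorter (7,379 nt) than the catalogued total size.

The payload is hM3D(Gq), a DREADD derived from the human M3 muscarinic receptor (annotated as CHRM3), fused at its C terminus to mCherry and driven by the human synapsin I promoter. The fusion coding sequence sits in reverse orientation relative to the promoter and is bracketed by oppositely oriented lox2272 and loxP pairs. This is the standard DIO/FLEx arrangement, in which Cre inverts the cassette into the sense orientation and then locks it there by excision of one site of each pair. Two minimal FRT sites in the same orientation flank the whole DIO unit, so FLP recombinase excises the coding sequence and abolishes expression. Expression is therefore Cre-ON and FLP-OFF, limited to neurons that contain Cre but lack FLP. A WPRE and the human growth hormone polyadenylation signal downstream improve transcript stability and processing. According to the record, the insert was taken from an earlier DREADD plasmid and placed into the matching hM4D(Gi) vector. The construct is suited to chemogenetic activation and red fluorescent labelling of genetically defined neuronal subpopulations.
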