Addgene plasmid #217397: pAAV-hSyn-frt-DIO-hM3D(Gq)-mCherry
Purpose: Expresses the hM3D(Gq) excitatory DREADD fused to mCherry, in a Cre-ON and FLP-OFF dependent manner, under the control of hSyn promoter
Depositing lab: Oscar Marin. Depositing organization: King's College London.
Backbone
  Vector backbone: pAAV
  Backbone size w/o insert (bp): 4916
  Total vector size (bp): 7431
  Vector type: Mammalian Expression, AAV
Growth in bacteria
  Bacterial resistance: Ampicillin, 100 μg/mL
  Growth temperature: 37°C
  Growth strain: NEB Stable
  Copy number: High Copy
Gene/Insert
  Gene/Insert name: hM3D(Gq)-mCherry
  Species: H. sapiens (human)
  Insert size (bp): 2508
  Promoter: human Synapsin 1
  Tag / fusion protein: mCherry (C terminal on insert)
  Cloning method: Restriction Enzyme; 5′ cloning site Asc I (not destroyed); 3′ cloning site Nhe I (not destroyed)
  Sequencing primers: 5′ tcgtgtcgtgcctgagagcg; 3′ GCATTAAAGCAGCGTATCCACATAGC
Resource information
  A portion of this plasmid was derived from a plasmid made by: Insert from Addgene Plasmid #44361
Terms and licenses: Academic/Nonprofit Terms; Industry Terms: Not Available to Industry
Depositor comments: Created by inserting hM3D(Gq)-mCherry in the pAAV-hSyn-frt-DIO-hM4D(Gi)-mCherry plasmid from this paper (Addgene Plasmid #XXXXX)
How to cite: pAAV-hSyn-frt-DIO-hM3D(Gq)-mCherry was a gift from Oscar Marin (Addgene plasmid # 217397 ; http://n2t.net/addgene:217397 ; RRID:Addgene_217397)
